Addgene plasmid #214519: AiP1694 - pAAV-AiE2369m-minBG-SYFP2-WPRE-BGHpA
Purpose: AiE2369m is an enhancer sequence, designed to drive AAV-mediated transgene expression in specific populations of brain cells
Depositing lab: Allen Institute for Brain Science & Bosiljka Tasic. Depositing organization: Allen Institute. Publication: A suite of enhancer AAVs and transgenic mouse lines for genetic access to cortical cell types. Ben-Simon Y, Hooper M, Narayan S, Daigle TL, Dwivedi D, Way SW, Oster A, Stafford DA, Mich JK, Taormina MJ, Martinez RA, Opitz-Araya X, Roth JR, Alexander JR, Allen S, Amster A, Arbuckle J, Ayala A, Baker PM, Bakken TE, Barcelli T, Barta S, Bendrick J, Bertagnolli D, Bielstein C, Bishwakarma P, Bowlus J, Boyer G, Brouner K, Casian B, Casper T, Chakka AB, Chakrabarty R, Chance RK, Chavan S, Clark M, Colbert K, Collman F, Daniel S, Departee M, DiValentin P, Donadio N, Dotson N, Egdorf T, Fliss T, Gabitto M, Garcia J, Gary A, Gasperini M, Gloe J, Goldy J, Gore BB, Graybuck L, Greisman N, Haeseleer F, Halterman C, Haradon Z, Hastings SD, Helback O, Ho W, Hockemeyer D, Huang C, Huff S, Hunker A, Johansen N, Jones D, Juneau Z, Kalmbach B, Kannan M, Khem S, Kussick E, Kutsal R, Larsen R, Lee C, Lee AY, Leibly M, Lenz GH, Li S, Liang E, Lusk N, Madigan Z, Malloy J, Malone J, McCue R, Melchor J, Mollenkopf T, Moosman S, Morin E, Newman D, Ng L, Ngo K, Omstead V, Otto S, Oyama A, Pena N, Pham T, Phillips E, Pom CA, Potekhina L, Ransford S, Ray PL, Rette D, Reynoldson C, Rimorin C, Rocha D, Ruiz A, Sanchez REA, Sawyer L, Sedeno-Cortes A, Sevigny JP, Shapovalova N, Shepard N, Shulga L, Sigler AR, Siverts L, Soliman S, Somasundaram S, Staats B, Stewart K, Szelenyi E, Tieu M, Trader C, Tran A, van Velthoven CTJ, Walker M, Wang Y, Weed N, Wirthlin M, Wood T, Wynalda B, Yao Z, Zhou T, Ariza J, Dee N, Reding M, Ronellenfitch K, Mufti S, Sunkin SM, Smith KA, Esposito L, Waters J, Thyagarajan B, Yao S, Lein ES, Zeng H, Levi BP, Ngai J, Ting JT, Tasic B. Cell. 2025 May 16:S0092-8674(25)00513-6. doi: 10.1016/j.cell.2025.05.002. PubMed 40403729.
Backbone
  Vector backbone: pAAV2
  Vector type: AAV
Growth in bacteria
  Bacterial resistance: Ampicillin, 100 μg/mL
  Growth temperature: 37°C
  Growth strain: NEB Stable
  Copy number: High Copy
Gene/Insert
  Gene/Insert name: SYFP2
  Species: Synthetic
  Promoter: minBG
  Cloning method: Gibson Cloning
Terms and licenses: Academic/Nonprofit Terms; Industry Terms: Not Available to Industry
Depositor comments: 5' Cloning Site: SgrAI (destroyed), 3' Cloning Site: SgrAI (destroyed). Please visit https://doi.org/10.1101/2024.06.10.597244 for bioRxiv preprint.
How to cite: AiP1694 - pAAV-AiE2369m-minBG-SYFP2-WPRE-BGHpA was a gift from Allen Institute for Brain Science & Bosiljka Tasic (Addgene plasmid # 214519 ; http://n2t.net/addgene:214519 ; RRID:Addgene_214519)
