[The description below was written by a language model from this plasmid's Addgene catalogue record and pLannotate feature annotations shown in this document.]
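Description:
AiP1694 - pAAV-AiE2369m-minBG-SYFP2-WPRE-BGHpA is an AAV transfer plasmid built on a pAAV2 backbone, about 4.8 kb in the sequenced record, intended for packaging an enhancer-driven fluorescent reporter into recombinant adeno-associated virus. In bacteria it is maintained through a high-copy ColE1/pUC-type origin and selected with ampicillin via the bla gene and its own promoter. An f1 phage origin and small remnants of the pBR322 rop and bom regions are also present in the backbone.

The payload lies between AAV2 inverted terminal repeats, which provide the signals for replication and encapsidation of the cassette. The annotation finds a full ITR on the 3' side and only two short ITR fragments on the 5' side; such partial matches are common for these repeat structures, and the record does not say whether that ITR is altered. Downstream of the 5' ITR is an unannotated stretch of roughly 700 bp that, going by the construct name and catalogue fields, should hold the AiE2369m enhancer and the minBG minimal promoter, inserted by Gibson assembly at a destroyed SgrAI site. A minimal promoter has little activity by itself, so expression depends on the cell-type-dependent activity of the adjacent enhancer. This drives SYFP2, a rapidly maturing monomeric yellow fluorescent protein derived from Aequorea victoria. The coding sequence is followed by a WPRE, annotated as two fragments and therefore probably a shortened form, which enhances transcript stability and expression, and by the bovine growth hormone polyadenylation signal.

The stated purpose is AAV-mediated transgene expression in specific populations of brain cells, with SYFP2 labelling the cells in which the enhancer is active. The record does not specify which population AiE2369m targets.
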