Features (pLannotate 1.2.2; 14 found; start..end, strand, type, name):
     85..120     -  CDS            rop (fragment): Rop protein, which maintains plasmids at low copy number; rop
    215..319     +  promoter       AmpR promoter: bla
    320..1180    +  CDS            AmpR: β-lactamase; bla; confers resistance to ampicillin, carbenicillin, and related antibiotics
   1351..1939    +  rep_origin     ori: high-copy-number ColE1/pMB1/pBR322/pUC origin of replication
   2012..2039    +  repeat_region  AAV2 ITR (fragment): inverted terminal repeat of adeno-associated virus serotype 2 inverted
   2068..2095    +  repeat_region  AAV2 ITR (fragment): inverted terminal repeat of adeno-associated virus serotype 2 inverted
   2797..3513    +  CDS            SYFP2: SYFP2 is a basic (constitutively fluorescent) yellow fluorescent protein published in 2006, derived from Aequorea victoria. It is reported to be a very rapidly-maturing monomer with moderate acid sensitivity.
   3553..3710    +  misc_feature   WPRE (fragment): woodchuck hepatitis virus posttranscriptional regulatory element
   3716..3796    +  misc_feature   WPRE (fragment): woodchuck hepatitis virus posttranscriptional regulatory element
   3813..3924    +  polyA_signal   bGH poly(A) signal: bovine growth hormone polyadenylation signal
   4042..4182    +  repeat_region  AAV2 ITR: inverted terminal repeat of adeno-associated virus serotype 2 inverted
   4187..4238    -  misc_feature   bom (fragment): basis of mobility region from pBR322
   4257..4712    +  rep_origin     f1 ori (sequence partly withheld): f1 bacteriophage origin of replication; arrow indicates direction of (+) strand synthesis
   4713..4762    -  misc_feature   bom (fragment): basis of mobility region from pBR322
>Addgene plasmid #214519 | AiP1694 - pAAV-AiE2369m-minBG-SYFP2-WPRE-BGHpA | addgene full sequence | sequence record 433040 | Addgene NGS Result
ACCCGCTGACGCGCCCTGACGGGCTTGTCTGCTCCCGGCATCCGCTTACAGACAAGCTGTGACCGTCTCC
GGGAGCTGCATGTGTCAGAGGTTTTCACCGTCATCACCGAAACGCGCGAGACGAAAGGGCCTCGTGATAC
GCCTATTTTTATAGGTTAATGTCATGATAATAATGGTTTCTTAGACGTCAGGTGGCACTTTTCGGGGAAA
TGTGCGCGGAACCCCTATTTGTTTATTTTTCTAAATACATTCAAATATGTATCCGCTCATGAGACAATAA
CCCTGATAAATGCTTCAATAATATTGAAAAAGGAAGAGTATGAGTATTCAACATTTCCGTGTCGCCCTTA
TTCCCTTTTTTGCGGCATTTTGCCTTCCTGTTTTTGCTCACCCAGAAACGCTGGTGAAAGTAAAAGATGC
TGAAGATCAGTTGGGTGCACGAGTGGGTTACATCGAACTGGATCTCAACAGCGGTAAGATCCTTGAGAGT
TTTCGCCCCGAAGAACGTTTTCCAATGATGAGCACTTTTAAAGTTCTGCTATGTGGCGCGGTATTATCCC
GTATTGACGCCGGGCAAGAGCAACTCGGTCGCCGCATACACTATTCTCAGAATGACTTGGTTGAGTACTC
ACCAGTCACAGAAAAGCATCTTACGGATGGCATGACAGTAAGAGAATTATGCAGTGCTGCCATAACCATG
AGTGATAACACTGCGGCCAACTTACTTCTGACAACGATCGGAGGACCGAAGGAGCTAACCGCTTTTTTGC
ACAACATGGGGGATCATGTAACTCGCCTTGATCGTTGGGAACCGGAGCTGAATGAAGCCATACCAAACGA
CGAGCGTGACACCACGATGCCTGTAGCAATGGCAACAACGTTGCGCAAACTATTAACTGGCGAACTACTT
ACTCTAGCTTCCCGGCAACAATTAATAGACTGGATGGAGGCGGATAAAGTTGCAGGACCACTTCTGCGCT
CGGCCCTTCCGGCTGGCTGGTTTATTGCTGATAAATCTGGAGCCGGTGAGCGTGGGTCTCGCGGTATCAT
TGCAGCACTGGGGCCAGATGGTAAGCCCTCCCGTATCGTAGTTATCTACACGACGGGGAGTCAGGCAACT
ATGGATGAACGAAATAGACAGATCGCTGAGATAGGTGCCTCACTGATTAAGCATTGGTAACTGTCAGACC
AAGTTTACTCATATATACTTTAGATTGATTTAAAACTTCATTTTTAATTTAAAAGGATCTAGGTGAAGAT
CCTTTTTGATAATCTCATGACCAAAATCCCTTAACGTGAGTTTTCGTTCCACTGAGCGTCAGACCCCGTA
GAAAAGATCAAAGGATCTTCTTGAGATCCTTTTTTTCTGCGCGTAATCTGCTGCTTGCAAACAAAAAAAC
CACCGCTACCAGCGGTGGTTTGTTTGCCGGATCAAGAGCTACCAACTCTTTTTCCGAAGGTAACTGGCTT
CAGCAGAGCGCAGATACCAAATACTGTTCTTCTAGTGTAGCCGTAGTTAGGCCACCACTTCAAGAACTCT
GTAGCACCGCCTACATACCTCGCTCTGCTAATCCTGTTACCAGTGGCTGCTGCCAGTGGCGATAAGTCGT
GTCTTACCGGGTTGGACTCAAGACGATAGTTACCGGATAAGGCGCAGCGGTCGGGCTGAACGGGGGGTTC
GTGCACACAGCCCAGCTTGGAGCGAACGACCTACACCGAACTGAGATACCTACAGCGTGAGCTATGAGAA
AGCGCCACGCTTCCCGAAGGGAGAAAGGCGGACAGGTATCCGGTAAGCGGCAGGGTCGGAACAGGAGAGC
GCACGAGGGAGCTTCCAGGGGGAAACGCCTGGTATCTTTATAGTCCTGTCGGGTTTCGCCACCTCTGACT
TGAGCGTCGATTTTTGTGATGCTCGTCAGGGGGGCGGAGCCTATGGAAAAACGCCAGCAACGCGGCCTTT
TTACGGTTCCTGGCCTTTTGCTGGCCTTTTGCTCACATGTCCTGCAGGCAGCTGCGCGCTCGCTCGCTCA
CTGAGGCCGCCCGGGCGTCGGGCGACCTTTGGTCGCCCGGCCTCAGTGAGCGAGCGAGCGCGCAGAGAGG
GAGTGGCCAACTCCATCACTAGGGGTTCCTGCGGCCGCACGCGTTGTAAGAGTAATAATCGTTGGATTGG
GTCCCAGGCTGTATACAAAAAATCCTTGCAGACAGAAGAGCTTTGTCTGGGCCCCCTGTGGAATGTAGCT
GGATTCTAAAGTGGCTGCAGTGCCCTATGATAAGCAGTATGTGTCCCAGCACTAGTGGCTATGATTGTGC
TCTCTGGAGCTAACAGCATCCAAAGCAATTGATGCCAGATAAACAGTAGCTGTGTGTGTGTGTGTGTGTG
TGTGTGTGTGACAGTACATTTTGAAAAGACAGGACATTTTGTCTCTCTTCCTTGTTCCAACTGTCCTTAG
CTCTTCCTGGACACAATGAGTGATTAGATTAAGAGGAAGATGGTCCTTTGCTCTCAGGACACCAATGAGC
CCACTCTTAGCACGGAGTTGGACTCCAAATACTACAGTACTAGCCAGGAGCTTTTGTACAACACCAGGAT
ACCTTGGATGCTAAATTCAGAATGTCTTACATGGTATTAGAGAACAATGAAGCCAGGCACGGGACACATG
GCAACCACAGGGGGAGGGGTGGAGCTTGGGAGATGCGGAGCTCGGGCTGGGCATAAAAGTCAGGGCAGAG
CCATCTATTGCTTACATTTGCTTCTGGGATCCAGATCTTTCGAAGCTAGCGCTACCGGTCGCCACCATGG
TGAGCAAGGGCGAGGAGCTGTTCACCGGGGTGGTGCCCATCCTGGTCGAGCTGGACGGCGACGTAAACGG
CCACAAGTTCAGCGTGTCCGGCGAGGGCGAGGGCGATGCCACCTACGGCAAGCTGACCCTGAAGCTGATC
TGCACCACCGGCAAGCTGCCCGTGCCCTGGCCCACCCTCGTGACCACCCTGGGCTACGGCGTGCAGTGCT
TCGCCCGCTACCCCGACCACATGAAGCAGCACGACTTCTTCAAGTCCGCCATGCCCGAAGGCTACGTCCA
GGAGCGCACCATCTTCTTCAAGGACGACGGCAACTACAAGACCCGCGCCGAGGTGAAGTTCGAGGGCGAC
ACCCTGGTGAACCGCATCGAGCTGAAGGGCATCGACTTCAAGGAGGACGGCAACATCCTGGGGCACAAGC
TGGAGTACAACTACAACAGCCACAACGTCTATATCACCGCCGACAAGCAGAAGAACGGCATCAAGGCCAA
CTTCAAGATCCGCCACAACATCGAGGACGGCGGCGTGCAGCTCGCCGACCACTACCAGCAGAACACCCCC
ATCGGCGACGGCCCCGTGCTGCTGCCCGACAACCACTACCTGAGCTACCAGTCCAAGCTGAGCAAAGACC
CCAACGAGAAGCGCGATCACATGGTCCTGCTGGAGTTCGTGACCGCCGCCGGGATCACTCTCGGCATGGA
CGAGCTGTACAAGTAAGTCGACGGCGCGCCGCGGCCGCGAATTCGATATCATAATCAACCTCTGGATTAC
AAAATTTGTGAAAGATTGACTGGTATTCTTAACTATGTTGCTCCTTTTACGCTATGTGGATACGCTGCTT
TAATGCCTTTGTATCATGCTATTGCTTCCCGTATGGCTTTCATTTTCTCCTCCTTGTATAAATCCTGGTT
AGTTCTTGCCACGGCGGAACTCATCGCCGCCTGCCTTGCCCGCTGCTGGACAGGGGCTCGGCTGTTGGGC
ACTGACAATTCCGTGGCTCGAGAGATCTTCGACTGTGCCTTCTAGTTGCCAGCCATCTGTTGTTTGCCCC
TCCCCCGTGCCTTCCTTGACCCTGGAAGGTGCCACTCCCACTGTCCTTTCCTAATAAAATGAGGAAATTG
CATCGCATTGTCTGAGTAGGTGTCATTCTATTCTGGGGGGTGGGGTGGGGCAGGACAGCAAGGGGGAGGA
TTGGGAAGACAATAGCAGGCATGAGATCTCACGTGCGGACCGAGCGGCCGCAGGAACCCCTAGTGATGGA
GTTGGCCACTCCCTCTCTGCGCGCTCGCTCGCTCACTGAGGCCGGGCGACCAAAGGTCGCCCGACGCCCG
GGCTTTGCCCGGGCGGCCTCAGTGAGCGAGCGAGCGCGCAGCTGCCTGCAGGGGCGCCTGATGCGGTATT
TTCTCCTTACGCATCTGTGCGGTATTTCACACCGCATA
[95 nt withheld, positions 4239-4333]
T
[46 nt withheld, positions 4335-4380]
C
[141 nt withheld, positions 4382-4522]
CCTTTGACGTTGGAGTCCACGTTCTTT
[37 nt withheld, positions 4550-4586]
ACTCTATCTCGGGCTATTCTTTTGATTTATAAGGGATTTTGCCGATTTCGGTCTATTGGTTAAAAAATGA
GCTGATTTAACAAAAATTTAACGCGAATTTTAACAAAATATTAACGTTTACAATTTTATGGTGCACTCTC
AGTACAATCTGCTCTGATGCCGCATAGTTAAGCCAGCCCCGACACCCGCCAAC
